>Addgene plasmid #222916 | pX330_TFAP2C_cterm | addgene full sequence | sequence record 439861 | Addgene NGS Result
GAGGGCCTATTTCCCATGATTCCTTCATATTTGCATATACGATACAAGGCTGTTAGAGAGATAATTGGAA
TTAATTTGACTGTAAACACAAAGATATTAGTACAAAATACGTGACGTAGAAAGTAATAATTTCTTGGGTA
GTTTGCAGTTTTAAAATTATGTTTTAAAATGGACTATCATATGCTTACCGTAACTTGAAAGTATTTCGAT
TTCTTGGCTTTATATATCTTGTGGAAAGGACGAAACACCGAATAAAATTGGAACGAAGAAGTTTTAGAGC
TAGAAATAGCAAGTTAAAATAAGGCTAGTCCGTTATCAACTTGAAAAAGTGGCACCGAGTCGGTGCTTTT
TTGTTTTAGAGCTAGAAATAGCAAGTTAAAATAAGGCTAGTCCGTTTTTAGCGCGTGCGCCAATTCTGCA
GACAAATGGCTCTAGAGGTACCCGTTACATAACTTACGGTAAATGGCCCGCCTGGCTGACCGCCCAACGA
CCCCCGCCCATTGACGTCAATAGTAACGCCAATAGGGACTTTCCATTGACGTCAATGGGTGGAGTATTTA
CGGTAAACTGCCCACTTGGCAGTACATCAAGTGTATCATATGCCAAGTACGCCCCCTATTGACGTCAATG
ACGGTAAATGGCCCGCCTGGCATTGTGCCCAGTACATGACCTTATGGGACTTTCCTACTTGGCAGTACAT
CTACGTATTAGTCATCGCTATTACCATGGTCGAGGTGAGCCCCACGTTCTGCTTCACTCTCCCCATCTCC
CCCCCCTCCCCACCCCCAATTTTGTATTTATTTATTTTTTAATTATTTTGTGCAGCGATGGGGGCGGGGG
GGGGGGGGGCGCGCGCCAGGCGGGGCGGGGCGGGGCGAGGGGCGGGGCGGGGCGAGGCGGAGAGGTGCGG
CGGCAGCCAATCAGAGCGGCGCGCTCCGAAAGTTTCCTTTTATGGCGAGGCGGCGGCGGCGGCGGCCCTA
TAAAAAGCGAAGCGCGCGGCGGGCGGGAGTCGCTGCGCGCTGCCTTCGCCCCGTGCCCCGCTCCGCCGCC
GCCTCGCGCCGCCCGCCCCGGCTCTGACTGACCGCGTTACTCCCACAGGTGAGCGGGCGGGACGGCCCTT
CTCCTCCGGGCTGTAATTAGCTGAGCAAGAGGTAAGGGTTTAAGGGATGGTTGGTTGGTGGGGTATTAAT
GTTTAATTACCTGGAGCACCTGCCTGAAATCACTTTTTTTCAGGTTGGACCGGTGCCACCATGGACTATA
AGGACCACGACGGAGACTACAAGGATCATGATATTGATTACAAAGACGATGACGATAAGATGGCCCCAAA
GAAGAAGCGGAAGGTCGGTATCCACGGAGTCCCAGCAGCCGACAAGAAGTACAGCATCGGCCTGGACATC
GGCACCAACTCTGTGGGCTGGGCCGTGATCACCGACGAGTACAAGGTGCCCAGCAAGAAATTCAAGGTGC
TGGGCAACACCGACCGGCACAGCATCAAGAAGAACCTGATCGGAGCCCTGCTGTTCGACAGCGGCGAAAC
AGCCGAGGCCACCCGGCTGAAGAGAACCGCCAGAAGAAGATACACCAGACGGAAGAACCGGATCTGCTAT
CTGCAAGAGATCTTCAGCAACGAGATGGCCAAGGTGGACGACAGCTTCTTCCACAGACTGGAAGAGTCCT
TCCTGGTGGAAGAGGATAAGAAGCACGAGCGGCACCCCATCTTCGGCAACATCGTGGACGAGGTGGCCTA
CCACGAGAAGTACCCCACCATCTACCACCTGAGAAAGAAACTGGTGGACAGCACCGACAAGGCCGACCTG
CGGCTGATCTATCTGGCCCTGGCCCACATGATCAAGTTCCGGGGCCACTTCCTGATCGAGGGCGACCTGA
ACCCCGACAACAGCGACGTGGACAAGCTGTTCATCCAGCTGGTGCAGACCTACAACCAGCTGTTCGAGGA
AAACCCCATCAACGCCAGCGGCGTGGACGCCAAGACCATCCTGTCTGCCAGACTGAGCAAGAGCAGACGG
CTGGAAAATCTGATCGCCCAGCTGCCCGGCGAGAAGAAGAATGGCCTGTTCGGAAACCTGATTGCCCTGA
GCCTGGGCCTGACCCCCAACTTCAAGAGCAACTTCGACCTGGCCGAGGATGCCAAACTGCAGCTGAGCAA
GGACACCTACGACGACGACCTGGACAACCTGCTGGCCCAGATCGGCGACCAGTACGCCGACCTGTTTCTG
GCCGCCAAGAACCTGTCCGACGCCATCCTGCTGAGCGACATCCTGAGAGTGAACACCGAGATCACCAAGG
CCCCCCTGAGCGCCTCTATGATCAAGAGATACGACGAGCACCACCAGGACCTGACCCTGCTGAAAGCTCT
CGTGCGGCAGCAGCTGCCTGAGAAGTACAAAGAGATTTTCTTCGACCAGAGCAAGAACGGCTACGCCGGC
TACATTGACGGCGGAGCCAGCCAGGAAGAGTTCTACAAGTTCATCAAGCCCATCCTGGAAAAGATGGACG
GCACCGAGGAACTGCTCGTGAAGCTGAACAGAGAGGACCTGCTGCGGAAGCAGCGGACCTTCGACAACGG
CAGCATCCCCCACCAGATCCACCTGGGAGAGCTGCACGCCATTCTGCGGCGGCAGGAAGATTTTTACCCA
TTCCTGAAGGACAACCGGGAAAAGATCGAGAAGATCCTGACCTTCCGCATCCCCTACTACGTGGGCCCTC
TGGCCAGGGGAAACAGCAGATTCGCCTGGATGACCAGAAAGAGCGAGGAAACCATCACCCCCTGGAACTT
CGAGGAAGTGGTGGACAAGGGCGCTTCCGCCCAGAGCTTCATCGAGCGGATGACCAACTTCGATAAGAAC
CTGCCCAACGAGAAGGTGCTGCCCAAGCACAGCCTGCTGTACGAGTACTTCACCGTGTATAACGAGCTGA
CCAAAGTGAAATACGTGACCGAGGGAATGAGAAAGCCCGCCTTCCTGAGCGGCGAGCAGAAAAAGGCCAT
CGTGGACCTGCTGTTCAAGACCAACCGGAAAGTGACCGTGAAGCAGCTGAAAGAGGACTACTTCAAGAAA
ATCGAGTGCTTCGACTCCGTGGAAATCTCCGGCGTGGAAGATCGGTTCAACGCCTCCCTGGGCACATACC
ACGATCTGCTGAAAATTATCAAGGACAAGGACTTCCTGGACAATGAGGAAAACGAGGACATTCTGGAAGA
TATCGTGCTGACCCTGACACTGTTTGAGGACAGAGAGATGATCGAGGAACGGCTGAAAACCTATGCCCAC
CTGTTCGACGACAAAGTGATGAAGCAGCTGAAGCGGCGGAGATACACCGGCTGGGGCAGGCTGAGCCGGA
AGCTGATCAACGGCATCCGGGACAAGCAGTCCGGCAAGACAATCCTGGATTTCCTGAAGTCCGACGGCTT
CGCCAACAGAAACTTCATGCAGCTGATCCACGACGACAGCCTGACCTTTAAAGAGGACATCCAGAAAGCC
CAGGTGTCCGGCCAGGGCGATAGCCTGCACGAGCACATTGCCAATCTGGCCGGCAGCCCCGCCATTAAGA
AGGGCATCCTGCAGACAGTGAAGGTGGTGGACGAGCTCGTGAAAGTGATGGGCCGGCACAAGCCCGAGAA
CATCGTGATCGAAATGGCCAGAGAGAACCAGACCACCCAGAAGGGACAGAAGAACAGCCGCGAGAGAATG
AAGCGGATCGAAGAGGGCATCAAAGAGCTGGGCAGCCAGATCCTGAAAGAACACCCCGTGGAAAACACCC
AGCTGCAGAACGAGAAGCTGTACCTGTACTACCTGCAGAATGGGCGGGATATGTACGTGGACCAGGAACT
GGACATCAACCGGCTGTCCGACTACGATGTGGACCATATCGTGCCTCAGAGCTTTCTGAAGGACGACTCC
ATCGACAACAAGGTGCTGACCAGAAGCGACAAGAACCGGGGCAAGAGCGACAACGTGCCCTCCGAAGAGG
TCGTGAAGAAGATGAAGAACTACTGGCGGCAGCTGCTGAACGCCAAGCTGATTACCCAGAGAAAGTTCGA
CAATCTGACCAAGGCCGAGAGAGGCGGCCTGAGCGAACTGGATAAGGCCGGCTTCATCAAGAGACAGCTG
GTGGAAACCCGGCAGATCACAAAGCACGTGGCACAGATCCTGGACTCCCGGATGAACACTAAGTACGACG
AGAATGACAAGCTGATCCGGGAAGTGAAAGTGATCACCCTGAAGTCCAAGCTGGTGTCCGATTTCCGGAA
GGATTTCCAGTTTTACAAAGTGCGCGAGATCAACAACTACCACCACGCCCACGACGCCTACCTGAACGCC
GTCGTGGGAACCGCCCTGATCAAAAAGTACCCTAAGCTGGAAAGCGAGTTCGTGTACGGCGACTACAAGG
TGTACGACGTGCGGAAGATGATCGCCAAGAGCGAGCAGGAAATCGGCAAGGCTACCGCCAAGTACTTCTT
CTACAGCAACATCATGAACTTTTTCAAGACCGAGATTACCCTGGCCAACGGCGAGATCCGGAAGCGGCCT
CTGATCGAGACAAACGGCGAAACCGGGGAGATCGTGTGGGATAAGGGCCGGGATTTTGCCACCGTGCGGA
AAGTGCTGAGCATGCCCCAAGTGAATATCGTGAAAAAGACCGAGGTGCAGACAGGCGGCTTCAGCAAAGA
GTCTATCCTGCCCAAGAGGAACAGCGATAAGCTGATCGCCAGAAAGAAGGACTGGGACCCTAAGAAGTAC
GGCGGCTTCGACAGCCCCACCGTGGCCTATTCTGTGCTGGTGGTGGCCAAAGTGGAAAAGGGCAAGTCCA
AGAAACTGAAGAGTGTGAAAGAGCTGCTGGGGATCACCATCATGGAAAGAAGCAGCTTCGAGAAGAATCC
CATCGACTTTCTGGAAGCCAAGGGCTACAAAGAAGTGAAAAAGGACCTGATCATCAAGCTGCCTAAGTAC
TCCCTGTTCGAGCTGGAAAACGGCCGGAAGAGAATGCTGGCCTCTGCCGGCGAACTGCAGAAGGGAAACG
AACTGGCCCTGCCCTCCAAATATGTGAACTTCCTGTACCTGGCCAGCCACTATGAGAAGCTGAAGGGCTC
CCCCGAGGATAATGAGCAGAAACAGCTGTTTGTGGAACAGCACAAGCACTACCTGGACGAGATCATCGAG
CAGATCAGCGAGTTCTCCAAGAGAGTGATCCTGGCCGACGCTAATCTGGACAAAGTGCTGTCCGCCTACA
ACAAGCACCGGGATAAGCCCATCAGAGAGCAGGCCGAGAATATCATCCACCTGTTTACCCTGACCAATCT
GGGAGCCCCTGCCGCCTTCAAGTACTTTGACACCACCATCGACCGGAAGAGGTACACCAGCACCAAAGAG
GTGCTGGACGCCACCCTGATCCACCAGAGCATCACCGGCCTGTACGAGACACGGATCGACCTGTCTCAGC
TGGGAGGCGACAAAAGGCCGGCGGCCACGAAAAAGGCCGGCCAGGCAAAAAAGAAAAAGTAAGAATTCCT
AGAGCTCGCTGATCAGCCTCGACTGTGCCTTCTAGTTGCCAGCCATCTGTTGTTTGCCCCTCCCCCGTGC
CTTCCTTGACCCTGGAAGGTGCCACTCCCACTGTCCTTTCCTAATAAAATGAGGAAATTGCATCGCATTG
TCTGAGTAGGTGTCATTCTATTCTGGGGGGTGGGGTGGGGCAGGACAGCAAGGGGGAGGATTGGGAAGAG
AATAGCAGGCATGCTGGGGAGCGGCCGCAGGAACCCCTAGTGATGGAGTTGGCCACTCCCTCTCTGCGCG
CTCGCTCGCTCACTGAGGCCGGGCGACCAAAGGTCGCCCGACGCCCGGGCTTTGCCCGGGCGGCCTCAGT
GAGCGAGCGAGCGCGCAGCTGCCTGCAGGGGCGCCTGATGCGGTATTTTCTCCTTACGCATCTGTGCGGT
ATTTCACACCGCATA
[95 nt withheld, positions 5966-6060]
T
[46 nt withheld, positions 6062-6107]
C
[141 nt withheld, positions 6109-6249]
CCTTTGACGTTGGAGTCCACGTTCTTT
[37 nt withheld, positions 6277-6313]
ACTCTATCTCGGGCTATTCTTTTGATTTATAAGGGATTTTGCCGATTTCGGTCTATTGGTTAAAAAATGA
GCTGATTTAACAAAAATTTAACGCGAATTTTAACAAAATATTAACGTTTACAATTTTATGGTGCACTCTC
AGTACAATCTGCTCTGATGCCGCATAGTTAAGCCAGCCCCGACACCCGCCAACACCCGCTGACGCGCCCT
GACGGGCTTGTCTGCTCCCGGCATCCGCTTACAGACAAGCTGTGACCGTCTCCGGGAGCTGCATGTGTCA
GAGGTTTTCACCGTCATCACCGAAACGCGCGAGACGAAAGGGCCTCGTGATACGCCTATTTTTATAGGTT
AATGTCATGATAATAATGGTTTCTTAGACGTCAGGTGGCACTTTTCGGGGAAATGTGCGCGGAACCCCTA
TTTGTTTATTTTTCTAAATACATTCAAATATGTATCCGCTCATGAGACAATAACCCTGATAAATGCTTCA
ATAATATTGAAAAAGGAAGAGTATGAGTATTCAACATTTCCGTGTCGCCCTTATTCCCTTTTTTGCGGCA
TTTTGCCTTCCTGTTTTTGCTCACCCAGAAACGCTGGTGAAAGTAAAAGATGCTGAAGATCAGTTGGGTG
CACGAGTGGGTTACATCGAACTGGATCTCAACAGCGGTAAGATCCTTGAGAGTTTTCGCCCCGAAGAACG
TTTTCCAATGATGAGCACTTTTAAAGTTCTGCTATGTGGCGCGGTATTATCCCGTATTGACGCCGGGCAA
GAGCAACTCGGTCGCCGCATACACTATTCTCAGAATGACTTGGTTGAGTACTCACCAGTCACAGAAAAGC
ATCTTACGGATGGCATGACAGTAAGAGAATTATGCAGTGCTGCCATAACCATGAGTGATAACACTGCGGC
CAACTTACTTCTGACAACGATCGGAGGACCGAAGGAGCTAACCGCTTTTTTGCACAACATGGGGGATCAT
GTAACTCGCCTTGATCGTTGGGAACCGGAGCTGAATGAAGCCATACCAAACGACGAGCGTGACACCACGA
TGCCTGTAGCAATGGCAACAACGTTGCGCAAACTATTAACTGGCGAACTACTTACTCTAGCTTCCCGGCA
ACAATTAATAGACTGGATGGAGGCGGATAAAGTTGCAGGACCACTTCTGCGCTCGGCCCTTCCGGCTGGC
TGGTTTATTGCTGATAAATCTGGAGCCGGTGAGCGTGGAAGCCGCGGTATCATTGCAGCACTGGGGCCAG
ATGGTAAGCCCTCCCGTATCGTAGTTATCTACACGACGGGGAGTCAGGCAACTATGGATGAACGAAATAG
ACAGATCGCTGAGATAGGTGCCTCACTGATTAAGCATTGGTAACTGTCAGACCAAGTTTACTCATATATA
CTTTAGATTGATTTAAAACTTCATTTTTAATTTAAAAGGATCTAGGTGAAGATCCTTTTTGATAATCTCA
TGACCAAAATCCCTTAACGTGAGTTTTCGTTCCACTGAGCGTCAGACCCCGTAGAAAAGATCAAAGGATC
TTCTTGAGATCCTTTTTTTCTGCGCGTAATCTGCTGCTTGCAAACAAAAAAACCACCGCTACCAGCGGTG
GTTTGTTTGCCGGATCAAGAGCTACCAACTCTTTTTCCGAAGGTAACTGGCTTCAGCAGAGCGCAGATAC
CAAATACTGTTCTTCTAGTGTAGCCGTAGTTAGGCCACCACTTCAAGAACTCTGTAGCACCGCCTACATA
CCTCGCTCTGCTAATCCTGTTACCAGTGGCTGCTGCCAGTGGCGATAAGTCGTGTCTTACCGGGTTGGAC
TCAAGACGATAGTTACCGGATAAGGCGCAGCGGTCGGGCTGAACGGGGGGTTCGTGCACACAGCCCAGCT
TGGAGCGAACGACCTACACCGAACTGAGATACCTACAGCGTGAGCTATGAGAAAGCGCCACGCTTCCCGA
AGGGAGAAAGGCGGACAGGTATCCGGTAAGCGGCAGGGTCGGAACAGGAGAGCGCACGAGGGAGCTTCCA
GGGGGAAACGCCTGGTATCTTTATAGTCCTGTCGGGTTTCGCCACCTCTGACTTGAGCGTCGATTTTTGT
GATGCTCGTCAGGGGGGCGGAGCCTATGGAAAAACGCCAGCAACGCGGCCTTTTTACGGTTCCTGGCCTT
TTGCTGGCCTTTTGCTCACATGT
Features (pLannotate 1.2.2; 18 found; start..end, strand, type, name):
      1..241     +  promoter       U6 promoter: RNA polymerase III promoter for human U6 snRNA
    271..346     +  misc_RNA       gRNA scaffold: guide RNA scaffold for the Streptococcus pyogenes CRISPR/Cas9 system
    353..396     +  misc_RNA       gRNA scaffold (fragment): guide RNA scaffold for the Streptococcus pyogenes CRISPR/Cas9 system
    443..728     +  enhancer       CMV enhancer: human cytomegalovirus immediate early enhancer; contains an 18-bp deletion relative to the standard CMV enhancer
    730..1005    +  promoter       chicken β-actin promoter: No description available
   1006..1233    +  intron         hybrid intron: hybrid between chicken β-actin (CBA) and minute virus of mice (MMV) introns (Gray et al., 2011)
   1371..3086    +  CDS            Cas9(N): N-terminal portion of Streptococcus pyogenes Cas9 (Zetsche et al., 2015)
   2973..5471    +  CDS            Cas9(C): C-terminal portion of Streptococcus pyogenes Cas9 (Zetsche et al., 2015)
   5472..5519    +  CDS            nucleoplasmin NLS: bipartite nuclear localization signal from nucleoplasmin
   5553..5664    +  polyA_signal   bGH poly(A) signal: bovine growth hormone polyadenylation signal
   5769..5909    +  repeat_region  AAV2 ITR: inverted terminal repeat of adeno-associated virus serotype 2 inverted
   5914..5965    -  misc_feature   bom (fragment): basis of mobility region from pBR322
   5984..6439    +  rep_origin     f1 ori (sequence partly withheld): f1 bacteriophage origin of replication; arrow indicates direction of (+) strand synthesis
   6440..6489    -  misc_feature   bom (fragment): basis of mobility region from pBR322
   6591..6626    -  CDS            rop (fragment): Rop protein, which maintains plasmids at low copy number; rop
   6721..6825    +  promoter       AmpR promoter: bla
   6826..7686    +  CDS            AmpR: β-lactamase; bla; confers resistance to ampicillin, carbenicillin, and related antibiotics
   7857..8445    +  rep_origin     ori: high-copy-number ColE1/pMB1/pBR322/pUC origin of replication
