[The description below was written by a language model from this plasmid's Addgene catalogue record and pLannotate feature annotations shown in this document.]
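Description:
pX330_TFAP2C_cterm is an all-in-one CRISPR plasmid built on the pX330 backbone. It expresses Streptococcus pyogenes Cas9 together with a single guide RNA directed against the human transcription factor gene TFAP2C (AP-2 gamma). It is propagated in E. coli as a high-copy plasmid through a ColE1/pUC-type origin and selected with ampicillin via the β-lactamase gene. An f1 phage origin is also present. The annotation picks up one AAV2 inverted terminal repeat downstream of the Cas9 cassette, a leftover of the backbone's lineage. With only one ITR listed, the record does not support use as an AAV packaging vector. The short bom and rop fragments are likewise backbone remnants.

The plasmid carries two expression units. A human U6 RNA polymerase III promoter drives the guide RNA. The 20-nt TFAP2C spacer, inserted by Golden Gate cloning, lies in the gap between the promoter and the annotated S. pyogenes gRNA scaffold. A hybrid CBh-type promoter (CMV enhancer, chicken β-actin promoter and a hybrid intron) drives Cas9. The annotation tool splits Cas9 into overlapping N- and C-terminal portions, but together they span one continuous coding region. This region ends in a nucleoplasmin nuclear localization signal and is followed by a bovine growth hormone polyadenylation signal. The stretch between the intron and the Cas9 annotation is unannotated, so any N-terminal tag or NLS there is not stated.

Transfected into human cells, the plasmid should direct a Cas9 cut at TFAP2C. The "cterm" in the name suggests the cut lies near the C-terminal end of the coding sequence, as is common for knock-in of a tag or reporter. However, the record states only that it targets TFAP2C and describes no donor template. The associated study concerns transcription factor-directed differentiation of human cells into oogonia-like cells.
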