Addgene plasmid #222916: pX330_TFAP2C_cterm
Purpose: Cas9/sgRNA plasmid for targeting TFAP2C
Depositing lab: George Church. Depositing organization: Harvard Medical School. Publication: Rapid Human Oogonia-like Cell Specification via Combinatorial Transcription Factor-Directed Differentiation. Pierson Smela M, Kramme CC, Fortuna PRJ, Wolf B, Srikar Kavirayuni V, Adams J, Ma C, Velychko S, Widocki U, Goel S, Chen T, Vincoff S, Dong E, Kohman RE, Kobayashi M, Shioda T, Church GM, Chatterjee P. bioRxiv 2022.07.11.499564 10.1101/2022.07.11.499564.
Backbone
  Vector backbone: pX330
  Vector type: CRISPR
Growth in bacteria
  Bacterial resistance: Ampicillin, 100 μg/mL
  Growth temperature: 37°C
  Growth strain: NEB Stable
  Copy number: High Copy
Gene/Insert
  Gene/Insert name: Cas9, TFAP2C sgRNA
  gRNA/shRNA sequence: AATAAAATTGGAACGAAGAA
  Species: H. sapiens (human), Synthetic
  Entrez Gene: TFAP2C (a.k.a. AP2-GAMMA, ERF1, TFAP2G, hAP-2g)
  Cloning method: Golden Gate
Terms and licenses: Academic/Nonprofit Terms; Industry Terms: Not Available to Industry
Depositor comments: Please visit https://doi.org/10.1101/2022.07.11.499564 for bioRxiv preprint
How to cite: pX330_TFAP2C_cterm was a gift from George Church (Addgene plasmid # 222916 ; http://n2t.net/addgene:222916 ; RRID:Addgene_222916)
